>Addgene plasmid #238829 | NanoLuc-bRaf Vector | addgene full sequence | sequence record 479846 | Addgene NGS Result
TCAATATTGGCCATTAGCCATATTATTCATTGGTTATATAGCATAAATCAATATTGGCTATTGGCCATTG
CATACGTTGTATCTATATCATAATATGTACATTTATATTGGCTCATGTCCAATATGACCGCCATGTTGGC
ATTGATTATTGACTAGTTATTAATAGTAATCAATTACGGGGTCATTAGTTCATAGCCCATATATGGAGTT
CCGCGTTACATAACTTACGGTAAATGGCCCGCCTGGCTGACCGCCCAACGACCCCCGCCCATTGACGTCA
ATAATGACGTATGTTCCCATAGTAACGCCAATAGGGACTTTCCATTGACGTCAATGGGTGGAGTATTTAC
GGTAAACTGCCCACTTGGCAGTACATCAAGTGTATCATATGCCAAGTCCGCCCCCTATTGACGTCAATGA
CGGTAAATGGCCCGCCTGGCATTATGCCCAGTACATGACCTTACGGGACTTTCCTACTTGGCAGTACATC
TACGTATTAGTCATCGCTATTACCATGGTGATGCGGTTTTGGCAGTACACCAATGGGCGTGGATAGCGGT
TTGACTCACGGGGATTTCCAAGTCTCCACCCCATTGACGTCAATGGGAGTTTGTTTTGGCACCAAAATCA
ACGGGACTTTCCAAAATGTCGTAATAACCCCGCCCCGTTGACGCAAATGGGCGGTAGGCGTGTACGGTGG
GAGGTCTATATAAGCAGAGCTGGTTTAGTGAACCGTCAGATCACTAGAAGCTTTATTGCGGTAGTTTATC
ACAGTTAAATTGCTAACGCAGTCAGTGCTTCTGACACAACAGTCTCGAACTTAAGCTGCAGAAGTTGGTC
GTGAGGCACTGGGCAGGTAAGTATCAAGGTTACAAGACAGGTTTAAGGAGACCAATAGAAACTGGGCTTG
TCGAGACAGAGAAGACTCTTGCGTTTCTGATAGGCACCTATTGGTCTTACTGACATCCACTTTGCCTTTC
TCTCCACAGGTGTCCACTCCCAGTTCAATTACAGCTCTTAAGGCTAGAGTATTAATACGACTCACTATAG
GGCTAGCGCTCACCATGGTCTTCACACTCGAAGATTTCGTTGGGGACTGGCGACAGACAGCCGGCTACAA
CCTGGACCAAGTCCTTGAACAGGGAGGTGTGTCCAGTTTGTTTCAGAATCTCGGGGTGTCCGTAACTCCG
ATCCAAAGGATTGTCCTGAGCGGTGAAAATGGGCTGAAGATCGACATCCATGTCATCATCCCGTATGAAG
GTCTGAGCGGCGACCAAATGGGCCAGATCGAAAAAATTTTTAAGGTGGTGTACCCTGTGGATGATCATCA
CTTTAAGGTGATCCTGCACTATGGCACACTGGTAATCGACGGGGTTACGCCGAACATGATCGACTATTTC
GGACGGCCGTATGAAGGCATCGCCGTGTTCGACGGCAAAAAGATCACTGTAACAGGGACCCTGTGGAACG
GCAACAAAATTATCGACGAGCGCCTGATCAACCCCGACGGCTCCCTGCTGTTCCGAGTAACCATCAACGG
AGTGACCGGCTGGCGGCTGTGCGAACGCATTCTGGCGGGCTCGAGCGGCGCGATCGCC
[2301 nt withheld, positions 1599-3899]
TAAACGAATTCGGGCTCGGTACCCGGGGATCCTCTAGAGTCGACCTGCAGGCATGCAAGCTGATCCGGCT
GCTAACAAAGCCCGAAAGGAAGCTGAGTTGGCTGCTGCCACCGCTGAGCAATAACTAGCATAACCCCTTG
GGGCGGCCGCTTCGAGCAGACATGATAAGATACATTGATGAGTTTGGACAAACCACAACTAGAATGCAGT
GAAAAAAATGCTTTATTTGTGAAATTTGTGATGCTATTGCTTTATTTGTAACCATTATAAGCTGCAATAA
ACAAGTTAACAACAACAATTGCATTCATTTTATGTTTCAGGTTCAGGGGGAGATGTGGGAGGTTTTTTTA
AGCAAGTAAAACCTCTACAAATGTGGTAAAATCGAATTTTAACAAAATATTAACGCTTACAATTTCCTGA
TGCGGTATTTTCTCCTTACGCATCTGTGCGGTATTTCACACCGCATACGCGGATCTGCGCAGCACCATGG
CCTGAAATAACCTCTGAAAGAGGAACTTGGTTAGGTACCTTCTGAGGCGGAAAGAACCAGCTGTGGAATG
TGTGTCAGTTAGGGTGTGGAAAGTCCCCAGGCTCCCCAGCAGGCAGAAGTATGCAAAGCATGCATCTCAA
TTAGTCAGCAACCAGGTGTGGAAAGTCCCCAGGCTCCCCAGCAGGCAGAAGTATGCAAAGCATGCATCTC
AATTAGTCAGCAACCATAGTCCCGCCCCTAACTCCGCCCATCCCGCCCCTAACTCCGCCCAGTTCCGCCC
ATTCTCCGCCCCATGGCTGACTAATTTTTTTTATTTATGCAGAGGCCGAGGCCGCCTCGGCCTCTGAGCT
ATTCCAGAAGTAGTGAGGAGGCTTTTTTGGAGGCCTAGGCTTTTGCAAAAAGCTTAATTAACTGTTGACA
ATTAATCATCGGCATAGTATATCGGCATAGTATAATACGACAAGGTGAGGAACTAAACCCAGGAGGCAGA
TCATGATTGAACAAGATGGATTGCACGCAGGTTCTCCGGCCGCTTGGGTGGAGAGGCTATTCGGCTATGA
CTGGGCACAACAGACAATCGGCTGCTCTGATGCCGCCGTGTTCCGGCTGTCAGCGCAGGGGCGCCCGGTT
CTTTTTGTCAAGACCGACCTGTCCGGTGCCCTGAATGAACTGCAGGACGAGGCAGCGCGGCTATCGTGGC
TGGCCACGACGGGCGTTCCTTGCGCAGCTGTGCTCGACGTTGTCACTGAAGCGGGAAGGGACTGGCTGCT
ATTGGGCGAAGTGCCGGGGCAGGATCTCCTGTCATCTCACCTTGCTCCTGCCGAGAAAGTATCCATCATG
GCTGATGCAATGCGGCGGCTGCATACGCTTGATCCGGCTACCTGCCCATTCGACCACCAAGCGAAACATC
GCATCGAGCGAGCACGTACTCGGATGGAAGCCGGTCTTGTCGATCAGGATGATCTGGACGAAGAGCATCA
GGGGCTCGCGCCAGCCGAACTGTTCGCCAGGCTCAAGGCGCGCATGCCCGACGGCGAGGATCTCGTCGTG
ACCCATGGCGATGCCTGCTTGCCGAATATCATGGTGGAAAATGGCCGCTTTTCTGGATTCATCGACTGTG
GCCGGCTGGGTGTGGCGGACCGCTATCAGGACATAGCGTTGGCTACCCGTGATATTGCTGAAGAGCTTGG
CGGCGAATGGGCTGACCGCTTCCTCGTGCTTTACGGTATCGCCGCTCCCGATTCGCAGCGCATCGCCTTC
TATCGCCTTCTTGACGAGTTCTTCTGAGCGGGACTCTGGGGTTCGAAATGACCGACCAAGCGACGCCCAA
CCTGCCATCACGATGGCCGCAATAAAATATCTTTATTTTCATTACATCTGTGTGTTGGTTTTTTGTGTGA
ATCGATAGCGATAAGGATCCTCTTTGCGCTTGCGTTTTCCCTTGTCCAGATAGCCCAGTAGCTGACATTC
ATCCGGGGTCAGCACCGTTTCTGCGGACTGGCTTTCTACCCGGTATCAGCTCACTCAAAGGCGGTAATAC
GGTTATCCACAGAATCAGGGGATAACGCAGGAAAGAACATGTGAGCAAAAGGCCAGCAAAAGGCCAGGAA
CCGTAAAAAGGCCGCGTTGCTGGCGTTTTTCCATAGGCTCCGCCCCCCTGACGAGCATCACAAAAATCGA
CGCTCAAGTCAGAGGTGGCGAAACCCGACAGGACTATAAAGATACCAGGCGTTTCCCCCTGGAAGCTCCC
TCGTGCGCTCTCCTGTTCCGACCCTGCCGCTTACCGGATACCTGTCCGCCTTTCTCCCTTCGGGAAGCGT
GGCGCTTTCTCATAGCTCACGCTGTAGGTATCTCAGTTCGGTGTAGGTCGTTCGCTCCAAGCTGGGCTGT
GTGCACGAACCCCCCGTTCAGCCCGACCGCTGCGCCTTATCCGGTAACTATCGTCTTGAGTCCAACCCGG
TAAGACACGACTTATCGCCACTGGCAGCAGCCACTGGTAACAGGATTAGCAGAGCGAGGTATGTAGGCGG
TGCTACAGAGTTCTTGAAGTGGTGGCCTAACTACGGCTACACTAGAAGGACAGTATTTGGTATCTGCGCT
CTGCTGAAGCCAGTTACCTTCGGAAAAAGAGTTGGTAGCTCTTGATCCGGCAAACAAACCACCGCTGGTA
GCGGTGGTTTTTTTGTTTGCAAGCAGCAGATTACGCGCAGAAAAAAAGGATTTCAAGAAGATCCTTTGAT
CTTTTCTACGGGGTCTGACGCTCAGTGGAACGAAAACTCACGTTAAGGGATTTTGGTCATGAGATTATCA
AAAAGGATCTTCACCTAGATCCTTTTATAGTCCGGAAATACAGGAACGCACGCTGGATGGCCCTTCGCTG
GGATGGTGAAACCATGAAAAATGGCAGCTTCAGTGGATTAAGTGGGGGTAATGTGGCCTGTACCCTCTGG
TTGCATAGGTATTCATACGGTTAAAATTTATCAGGCGCGATTGCGGCAGTTTTTCGGGTGGTTTGTTGCC
ATTTTTACCTGTCTGCTGCCGTGATCGCGCTGAACGCGTTTTAGCGGTGCGTACAATTAAGGGATTATGG
TAAATCCACTTACTGTCTGCCCTCGTAGCCATCGAGATAAACCGCAGTACTCCGGCCACGATGCGTCCGG
CGTAGAGGATCGAGATCT
Features (pLannotate 1.2.2; 20 found; start..end, strand, type, name):
    140..517     +  enhancer       CMV enhancer: human cytomegalovirus immediate early enhancer
    519..718     +  promoter       CMV promoter: human cytomegalovirus (CMV) immediate early promoter
    857..989     +  intron         chimeric intron: chimera between introns from human β-globin and immunoglobulin heavy chain genes
   1033..1051    +  promoter       T7 promoter: promoter for bacteriophage T7 RNA polymerase
   1065..1577    +  CDS            Nluc: NanoLuc® luciferase human codon-optimized
   1599..3896    +  CDS            BRAF (sequence withheld): BRAF_HUMAN - Also known as BRAF1, RAFB1. Experimental evidence at protein level: Swiss-Prot protein existence level 1. Protein kinase involved in the transduction of mitogenic signals from the cell membrane to the nucleus (Probable). Phosphorylates MAP2K1, and thereby activates the MAP kinase signal transduction pathway (PubMed:21441910, PubMed:29433126). May play a role in the postsynaptic responses of hippocampal neurons (PubMed:1508179). From Homo sapiens (Human).
   3905..3960    +  misc_feature   MCS: pUC18/19 multiple cloning site
   3967..4016    +  CDS            SET1 (fragment): solubility-enhancement tag derived from T7 phage gene 10B
   4024..4043    +  terminator     T7 terminator (fragment): transcription terminator for bacteriophage T7 RNA polymerase
   4065..4186    -  polyA_signal   SV40 poly(A) signal: SV40 polyadenylation signal
   4209..4277    -  CDS            large T antigen (fragment): large T antigen from SV40 (simian virus 40)
   4282..4314    +  rep_origin     M13 ori (fragment): M13 bacteriophage origin of replication; arrow indicates direction of (+) strand synthesis
   4315..4366    -  misc_feature   bom (fragment): basis of mobility region from pBR322
   4431..4788    +  promoter       SV40 promoter: SV40 enhancer and early promoter
   4803..4850    +  promoter       EM7 promoter: synthetic bacterial promoter&nbsp
   4882..5673    +  CDS            neo: KKA2_KLEPN - Also known as kan, nptII. Experimental evidence at protein level: Swiss-Prot protein existence level 1. Resistance to kanamycin, neomycin, paromomycin, ribostamycin, butirosin and gentamicin B. From Klebsiella pneumoniae.
   5740..5788    +  polyA_signal   poly(A) signal: synthetic polyadenylation signal
   5809..5898    -  CDS            tnpA (fragment): TN5P_ECOLX - Also known as tnp. Experimental evidence at protein level: Swiss-Prot protein existence level 1. Mediates transposition of transposon Tn5 by a 'cut and paste' mechanism. First, the monomeric transposase binds the 19 bp inverted DNA repeats flanking the transposon. Then, dimerization of the DNA- bound transposase creates a synaptic DNA complex. After nicking of the first DNA strand, excision of the transposon proceeds through a series of intermediates. The transposase then mediates the insertion of the transposon at a new site by strand transfer. The activity of the wild- type tran
   6027..6615    -  rep_origin     ori: high-copy-number ColE1/pMB1/pBR322/pUC origin of replication
   6731..7014    +  misc_feature   cer region: ColE1-derived recombination site that helps to maintain plasmids as monomers
