[The description below was written by a language model from this plasmid's Addgene catalogue record and pLannotate feature annotations shown in this document.]
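Description:
NanoLuc-bRaf Vector is a mammalian expression plasmid of about 7.1 kb, built on the pFN31K Nluc CMV-neo Flexi backbone, that produces human BRAF fused at its N terminus to NanoLuc luciferase. It replicates in E. coli from a high-copy ColE1/pUC-type origin, and a ColE1-derived cer site helps keep the plasmid monomeric. A single neo (nptII) gene provides both selections. It sits downstream of tandem SV40 early and bacterial EM7 promoters and is followed by a synthetic poly(A) signal, so it gives kanamycin resistance in bacteria and neomycin-class (G418) resistance in transfected mammalian cells.

The expression cassette uses the human CMV immediate-early enhancer and promoter followed by a chimeric β-globin/immunoglobulin intron, which generally improves transcript processing and expression. A T7 promoter lies just upstream of the coding region and could allow in vitro transcription. The human codon-optimized Nluc coding sequence comes next, separated by a short linker region from the BRAF coding sequence, which the record lists as carrying no mutation. BRAF is a serine/threonine kinase that phosphorylates MAP2K1 to activate the MAP kinase pathway. An SV40 poly(A) signal is annotated downstream of the insert. Several other small annotated fragments (SET1, T7 terminator, large T antigen, M13 ori, bom, tnpA) appear to be backbone remnants or partial matches rather than functional parts.

The stated purpose is simply expression of the NanoLuc-BRAF fusion in mammalian cells. Fusions of this type usually serve as luminescent donors in bioluminescence energy-transfer assays of ligand binding or protein interaction, but the record does not name a specific assay.
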