Addgene plasmid #238829: NanoLuc-bRaf Vector
Purpose: Express NanoLuc-bRaf Fusion Protein in Mammalian Cells under a CMV promoter
Depositing lab: Promega Corporation.
Backbone
  Vector backbone: pFN31K Nluc CMV-neo Flexi(R) Vector
  Vector type: Mammalian Expression
  Selectable markers: Neomycin
Growth in bacteria
  Bacterial resistance: Kanamycin, 50 μg/mL
  Growth temperature: 37°C
  Growth strain: DH5alpha
  Copy number: High Copy
Gene/Insert
  Gene/Insert name: BRAF
  Species: H. sapiens (human)
  Mutation: None
  Entrez Gene: BRAF (a.k.a. B-RAF1, B-raf, BRAF-1, BRAF1, NS7, RAFB1)
  Promoter: CMV
  Tag / fusion protein: NanoLuc (R) (N terminal on backbone)
  Cloning method: Other
Terms and licenses: Academic/Nonprofit Terms; Industry Terms
How to cite: NanoLuc-bRaf Vector was a gift from Promega Corporation (Addgene plasmid # 238829 ; http://n2t.net/addgene:238829 ; RRID:Addgene_238829)
